>Addgene plasmid #217136 | pCMV-Tc1-1_Xt | addgene full sequence | sequence record 443034 | Addgene NGS Result
GACATTGATTATTGACTAGTTATTAATAGTAATCAATTACGGGGTCATTAGTTCATAGCCCATATATGGA
GTTCCGCGTTACATAACTTACGGTAAATGGCCCGCCTGGCTGACCGCCCAACGACCCCCGCCCATTGACG
TCAATAATGACGTATGTTCCCATAGTAACGCCAATAGGGACTTTCCATTGACGTCAATGGGTGGAGTATT
TACGGTAAACTGCCCACTTGGCAGTACATCAAGTGTATCATATGCCAAGTACGCCCCCTATTGACGTCAA
TGACGGTAAATGGCCCGCCTGGCATTATGCCCAGTACATGACCTTATGGGACTTTCCTACTTGGCAGTAC
ATCTACGTATTAGTCATCGCTATTACCATGGTGATGCGGTTTTGGCAGTACATCAATGGGCGTGGATAGC
GGTTTGACTCACGGGGATTTCCAAGTCTCCACCCCATTGACGTCAATGGGAGTTTGTTTTGGCACCAAAA
TCAACGGGACTTTCCAAAATGTCGTAACAACTCCGCCCCATTGACGCAAATGGGCGGTAGGCGTGTACGG
TGGGAGGTCTATATAAGCAGAGCTCTCTGGCTAACTAGAGAACCCACTGCTTACTGGCTTATCGAAATTA
ATACGACTCACTATAGGGAGACCCAAGCTTGGTACCGAGCTCGGATCCACTAGTAACGGCCGCCAGTGTG
CTGGAATTCGCCGCCACCATGCCTCGCAGCAAAGAGATTCAGGAACAGATGCGCACCAAGGTGATTGAAA
TCTATCAGAGCGGCAAAGGCTATAAAGCGATTAGCAAGGCCCTGGGCTTACAACGTACTACCGTGCGCGC
CATTATTCACAAATGGCAGAAACATGGCACCGTGGTTAATTTACCTCGCAGCGGTCGTCCTACCAAAATT
ACCCCTCGCGCGCAGCGTCAATTAATTCGTGAAGCCACCAAGGATCCTCGTACCACCAGCAAAGAACTGC
AAGCCAGCCTGGCCAGCATAAAAGTGAGCGTGCATGATAGCACCATTCGCAAGCGCTTAGGCAAGAATGG
TCTGCACGGCCGTTTTCCTCGTCGTAAACCGCTGCTGAGCAAGAAAAACATTAAAGCGCGCCTGAACTTT
GCGAAAAAGCATCTGAACGATTGCCAGGACTTTTGGGAAAACACCCTGTGGACCGATGAAACCAAGGTGG
AACTGTTCGGTCGCTGCGTGAGCCGTTATATCTGGCGCAAAAGCAACACCGCGTTCCAGAAGAAGAACAT
TATTCCGACCGTGAAGTATGGCGGCGGTAGCGTTATGGTGTGGGGTTGTTTTGCGGCATCAGGCCCTGGT
CGTTTAGCAGTTATCGATGGCACCATGAACAGCACCGTGTACCAGAAAATCCTGAAAGAAAACGTGCGTC
CGAGCGTGCGCCAGTTAAAACTGAAACGCAGCTGGGTGCTGCAACAGGACAACGATCCGAAACACACCAG
CAAAAGCACCAGCGAGTGGCTGAAGAAGAACAAGATGAAAACCCTGGAGTGGCCTAGCCAAAGCCCTGAT
CTGAACCCGATCGAAATGCTGTGGCACGATCTGAAAAAAGCCGTGCATGCGCGCAAACCTAGCAACAAAG
CGGAGCTGCAGCAGTTCTGCAAAGACGAATGGGCGAAAATTCCGCCGGAACGCTGTAAACGTCTGGTGGC
CAGCTATCGCAAACGCCTGATAGCCGTGATCGCAGCAAAAGGTGGTCCTACCAGCTACTAATGAGCGGCC
GCTCGAGCATGCATCTAGAGGGCCCTATTCTATAGTGTCACCTAAATGCTAGAGCTCGCTGATCAGCCTC
GACTGTGCCTTCTAGTTGCCAGCCATCTGTTGTTTGCCCCTCCCCCGTGCCTTCCTTGACCCTGGAAGGT
GCCACTCCCACTGTCCTTTCCTAATAAAATGAGGAAATTGCATCGCATTGTCTGAGTAGGTGTCATTCTA
TTCTGGGGGGTGGGGTGGGGCAGGACAGCAAGGGGGAGGATTGGGAAGACAATAGCAGGCATGCTGGGGA
TGCGGTGGGCTCTATGGCTTCTGAGGCGGAAAGAACCAGCTGGGGCTCTAGGGGGTATCCCC
[124 nt withheld, positions 2093-2216]
C
[91 nt withheld, positions 2218-2308]
A
[49 nt withheld, positions 2310-2358]
CCTTTGACGTTGGAGTCCACGTTCTTT
[37 nt withheld, positions 2386-2422]
ACCCTATCTCGGTCTATTCTTTTGATTTATAAGGGATTTTGCCGATTTCGGCCTATTGGTTAAAAAATGA
GCTGATTTAACAAAAATTTAACGCGAATTAATTCTGTGGAATGTGTGTCAGTTAGGGTGTGGAAAGTCCC
CAGGCTCCCCAGCAGGCAGAAGTATGCAAAGCATGCATCTCAATTAGTCAGCAACCAGGTGTGGAAAGTC
CCCAGGCTCCCCAGCAGGCAGAAGTATGCAAAGCATGCATCTCAATTAGTCAGCAACCATAGTCCCGCCC
CTAACTCCGCCCATCCCGCCCCTAACTCCGCCCAGTTCCGCCCATTCTCCGCCCCATGGCTGACTAATTT
TTTTTATTTATGCAGAGGCCGAGGCCGCCTCTGCCTCTGAGCTATTCCAGAAGTAGTGAGGAGGCTTTTT
TGGAGGCCTAGGCTTTTGCAAAAAGCTCCCCGAAATGACCGACCAAGCGACGCCCAACCTGCCATCACGA
GATTTCGATTCCACCGCCGCCTTCTATGAAAGGTTGGGCTTCGGAATCGTTTTCCGGGACGCCGGCTGGA
TGATCCTCCAGCGCGGGGATCTCATGCTGGAGTTCTTCGCCCACCCCAACTTGTTTATTGCAGCTTATAA
TGGTTACAAATAAAGCAATAGCATCACAAATTTCACAAATAAAGCATTTTTTTCACTGCATTCTAGTTGT
GGTTTGTCCAAACTCATCAATGTATCTTATCATGTCTGTATACCGTCGACCTCTAGCTAGAGCTTGGCGT
AATCATGGTCATAGCTGTTTCCTGTGTGAAATTGTTATCCGCTCACAATTCCACACAACATACGAGCCGG
AAGCATAAAGTGTAAAGCCTGGGGTGCCTAATGAGTGAGCTAACTCACATTAATTGCGTTGCGCTCACTG
CCCGCTTTCCAGTCGGGAAACCTGTCGTGCCAGCTGCATTAATGAATCGGCCAACGCGCGGGGAGAGGCG
GTTTGCGTATTGGGCGCTCTTCCGCTTCCTCGCTCACTGACTCGCTGCGCTCGGTCGTTCGGCTGCGGCG
AGCGGTATCAGCTCACTCAAAGGCGGTAATACGGTTATCCACAGAATCAGGGGATAACGCAGGAAAGAAC
ATGTGAGCAAAAGGCCAGCAAAAGGCCAGGAACCGTAAAAAGGCCGCGTTGCTGGCGTTTTTCCATAGGC
TCCGCCCCCCTGACGAGCATCACAAAAATCGACGCTCAAGTCAGAGGTGGCGAAACCCGACAGGACTATA
AAGATACCAGGCGTTTCCCCCTGGAAGCTCCCTCGTGCGCTCTCCTGTTCCGACCCTGCCGCTTACCGGA
TACCTGTCCGCCTTTCTCCCTTCGGGAAGCGTGGCGCTTTCTCATAGCTCACGCTGTAGGTATCTCAGTT
CGGTGTAGGTCGTTCGCTCCAAGCTGGGCTGTGTGCACGAACCCCCCGTTCAGCCCGACCGCTGCGCCTT
ATCCGGTAACTATCGTCTTGAGTCCAACCCGGTAAGACACGACTTATCGCCACTGGCAGCAGCCACTGGT
AACAGGATTAGCAGAGCGAGGTATGTAGGCGGTGCTACAGAGTTCTTGAAGTGGTGGCCTAACTACGGCT
ACACTAGAAGAACAGTATTTGGTATCTGCGCTCTGCTGAAGCCAGTTACCTTCGGAAAAAGAGTTGGTAG
CTCTTGATCCGGCAAACAAACCACCGCTGGTAGCGGTGGTTTTTTTGTTTGCAAGCAGCAGATTACGCGC
AGAAAAAAAGGATCTCAAGAAGATCCTTTGATCTTTTCTACGGGGTCTGACGCTCAGTGGAACGAAAACT
CACGTTAAGGGATTTTGGTCATGAGATTATCAAAAAGGATCTTCACCTAGATCCTTTTAAATTAAAAATG
AAGTTTTAAATCAATCTAAAGTATATATGAGTAAACTTGGTCTGACAGTTACCAATGCTTAATCAGTGAG
GCACCTATCTCAGCGATCTGTCTATTTCGTTCATCCATAGTTGCCTGACTCCCCGTCGTGTAGATAACTA
CGATACGGGAGGGCTTACCATCTGGCCCCAGTGCTGCAATGATACCGCGAGACCCACGCTCACCGGCTCC
AGATTTATCAGCAATAAACCAGCCAGCCGGAAGGGCCGAGCGCAGAAGTGGTCCTGCAACTTTATCCGCC
TCCATCCAGTCTATTAATTGTTGCCGGGAAGCTAGAGTAAGTAGTTCGCCAGTTAATAGTTTGCGCAACG
TTGTTGCCATTGCTACAGGCATCGTGGTGTCACGCTCGTCGTTTGGTATGGCTTCATTCAGCTCCGGTTC
CCAACGATCAAGGCGAGTTACATGATCCCCCATGTTGTGCAAAAAAGCGGTTAGCTCCTTCGGTCCTCCG
ATCGTTGTCAGAAGTAAGTTGGCCGCAGTGTTATCACTCATGGTTATGGCAGCACTGCATAATTCTCTTA
CTGTCATGCCATCCGTAAGATGCTTTTCTGTGACTGGTGAGTACTCAACCAAGTCATTCTGAGAATAGTG
TATGCGGCGACCGAGTTGCTCTTGCCCGGCGTCAATACGGGATAATACCGCGCCACATAGCAGAACTTTA
AAAGTGCTCATCATTGGAAAACGTTCTTCGGGGCGAAAACTCTCAAGGATCTTACCGCTGTTGAGATCCA
GTTCGATGTAACCCACTCGTGCACCCAACTGATCTTCAGCATCTTTTACTTTCACCAGCGTTTCTGGGTG
AGCAAAAACAGGAAGGCAAAATGCCGCAAAAAAGGGAATAAGGGCGACACGGAAATGTTGAATACTCATA
CTCTTCCTTTTTCAATATTATTGAAGCATTTATCAGGGTTATTGTCTCATGAGCGGATACATATTTGAAT
GTATTTAGAAAAATAAACAAATAGGGGTTCCGCGCACATTTCCCCGAAAAGTGCCACCTGACGTCGACGG
ATCGGGAGATCTCCCGATCCCCTATGGTGCACTCTCAGTACAATCTGCTCTGATGCCGCATAGTTAAGCC
AGTATCTGCTCCCTGCTTGTGTGTTGGAGGTCGCTGAGTAGTGCGCGAGCAAAATTTAAGCTACAACAAG
GCAAGGCTTGACCGACAATTGCATGAAGAATCTGCTTAGGGTTAGGCGTTTTGCGCTGCTTCGCGATGTA
CGGGCCAGATATACGCGTT
Features (pLannotate 1.2.2; 19 found; start..end, strand, type, name):
      1..380     +  enhancer       CMV enhancer: human cytomegalovirus immediate early enhancer
    381..584     +  promoter       CMV promoter: human cytomegalovirus (CMV) immediate early promoter
    580..613     +  LTR            5' LTR (truncated) (fragment): truncated 5' long terminal repeat (LTR) from HIV-1
    629..647     +  promoter       T7 promoter: promoter for bacteriophage T7 RNA polymerase
   1779..1797    -  promoter       SP6 promoter: promoter for bacteriophage SP6 RNA polymerase
   1823..2047    +  polyA_signal   bGH poly(A) signal: bovine growth hormone polyadenylation signal
   2051..2072    +  promoter       SV40 promoter (fragment): SV40 enhancer and early promoter
   2093..2521    +  rep_origin     f1 ori (sequence partly withheld): f1 bacteriophage origin of replication; arrow indicates direction of (+) strand synthesis
   2535..2864    +  promoter       SV40 promoter: SV40 enhancer and early promoter
   2877..3035    +  CDS            ble (fragment): BLE_KLEPN - Experimental evidence at protein level: Swiss-Prot protein existence level 1. Binding protein with a strong affinity to the bleomycin family of antibiotics. Binds to CL990; an antimitotic-antibiotic compound. From Klebsiella pneumoniae.
   3030..3151    +  polyA_signal   SV40 poly(A) signal: SV40 polyadenylation signal
   3224..3240    -  protein_bind   lac operator: The lac repressor binds to the lac operator to inhibit transcription in E. coli. This inhibition can be relieved by adding lactose or isopropyl-β-D-thiogalactopyranoside (IPTG). lac repressor encoded by lacI
   3248..3278    -  promoter       lac promoter: promoter for the E. coli lac operon
   3293..3314    -  protein_bind   CAP binding site: CAP binding activates transcription in the presence of cAMP. E. coli catabolite activator protein
   3327..3419    -  CDS            lacI (fragment): lac repressor; lacI; The lac repressor binds to the lac operator to inhibit transcription in E. coli. This inhibition can be relieved by adding lactose or isopropyl-β-D-thiogalactopyranoside (IPTG).
   3602..4190    -  rep_origin     ori: high-copy-number ColE1/pMB1/pBR322/pUC origin of replication
   4361..5221    -  CDS            AmpR: β-lactamase; bla; confers resistance to ampicillin, carbenicillin, and related antibiotics
   5222..5326    -  promoter       AmpR promoter: bla
   5385..5437    -  misc_feature   bom (fragment): basis of mobility region from pBR322
