[The description below was written by a language model from this plasmid's Addgene catalogue record and pLannotate feature annotations shown in this document.]
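Description:
pCMV-Tc1-1_Xt is a 5,591 bp mammalian expression plasmid built on a pCMV backbone to produce the Tc1-1_Xt transposase in cultured mammalian cells. It is propagated in E. coli as a high-copy plasmid through a ColE1/pUC-type origin and is selected with ampicillin via the β-lactamase gene and its native promoter. An f1 phage origin is also present, along with vector remnants such as lac promoter/operator elements, a lacI fragment and a partial bom region, which have no evident role in the plasmid's intended function.

The expression unit consists of the human cytomegalovirus immediate-early enhancer and promoter, followed by a T7 promoter, then an unannotated stretch of roughly 1.1 kb that ends at a reverse-oriented SP6 promoter and a bovine growth hormone polyadenylation signal. The automated annotation does not label the transposase coding sequence, but this gap is the only position consistent with the catalogued insert, which is recorded as synthetic; the cloning sites are listed as unknown. The flanking T7 and SP6 promoters could in principle serve for in vitro transcription or as sequencing primer sites. Downstream, an SV40 early promoter and SV40 poly(A) signal flank only a short fragment of a bleomycin-resistance gene, so the annotation shows no intact mammalian selection marker, and the plasmid is best regarded as a transient expression construct.

The plasmid supplies transposase as a helper; no transposon terminal repeats are annotated, so a cargo-carrying donor would have to be provided separately. It comes from a survey testing many DNA transposons for activity in human cells as candidate genome engineering tools.
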