Addgene plasmid #217136: pCMV-Tc1-1_Xt
Purpose: Mammalian expression vector for expression of Tc1-1_Xt transposase (CMV promoter)
Depositing lab: Haoyi Wang. Depositing organization: Institute of Zoology, Chinese Academy of Sciences. Publication: Heterologous survey of 130 DNA transposons in human cells highlights their functional divergence and expands the genome engineering toolbox. Zhang T, Tan S, Tang N, Li Y, Zhang C, Sun J, Guo Y, Gao H, Cai Y, Sun W, Wang C, Fu L, Ma H, Wu Y, Hu X, Zhang X, Gee P, Yan W, Zhao Y, Chen Q, Guo B, Wang H, Zhang YE. Cell. 2024 Jul 11;187(14):3741-3760.e30. doi: 10.1016/j.cell.2024.05.007. Epub 2024 Jun 5. PubMed 38843831.
Backbone
  Vector backbone: pCMV
  Vector type: Mammalian Expression
Growth in bacteria
  Bacterial resistance: Ampicillin, 100 μg/mL
  Growth temperature: 37°C
  Growth strain: DH5alpha
  Copy number: High Copy
Gene/Insert
  Gene/Insert name: Tc1-1_Xt transposase
  Species: Synthetic
  Cloning method: Restriction Enzyme; 5′ cloning site Unknown (unknown if destroyed); 3′ cloning site Unknown (unknown if destroyed)
Terms and licenses: Academic/Nonprofit Terms; Industry Terms: Not Available to Industry
How to cite: pCMV-Tc1-1_Xt was a gift from Haoyi Wang (Addgene plasmid # 217136 ; http://n2t.net/addgene:217136 ; RRID:Addgene_217136)
